Addgene plasmid #175497: PB-CT3G-ERP2
Purpose: (Empty Backbone) All-in-one piggyBac transposon vector for mCMV+dox-inducible expression of Golden Gate cloned elements (hEF1a-driven rtTA and puromycin resistance)
Depositing lab: George Church. Depositing organization: Harvard Medical School. Publication: An integrated pipeline for mammalian genetic screening. Kramme C, Plesa AM, Wang HH, Wolf B, Smela MP, Guo X, Kohman RE, Chatterjee P, Church GM. Cell Rep Methods. 2021 Sep 27;1(6):100082. doi: 10.1016/j.crmeth.2021.100082. eCollection 2021 Oct 25. PubMed 35474898.
Backbone
  Vector backbone: pUC57
  Backbone size (bp): 5954
  Vector type: Mammalian Expression, Synthetic Biology
  Promoter: TRE3G-mCMV
  Selectable markers: Puromycin
Growth in bacteria
  Bacterial resistance: Ampicillin, 100 μg/mL
  Growth temperature: 37°C
  Growth strain: DH5alpha
  Copy number: High Copy
Gene/Insert
  Cloning method: Restriction Enzyme
  Sequencing primers: 5′ M13 FWD; 3′ M13 REV
Terms and licenses: Academic/Nonprofit Terms; Industry Terms: Not Available to Industry
How to cite: PB-CT3G-ERP2 was a gift from George Church (Addgene plasmid # 175497 ; http://n2t.net/addgene:175497 ; RRID:Addgene_175497)
