[The description below was written by a language model from this plasmid's Addgene catalogue record and pLannotate feature annotations shown in this document.]
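Description:
PB-CT3G-ERP2 is an empty-backbone, all-in-one piggyBac transposon vector built on pUC57 for doxycycline-inducible expression in mammalian cells. It is propagated in E. coli as a high-copy plasmid through a ColE1/pUC-type origin and selected with ampicillin via the β-lactamase gene. Remnants of the cloning-vector backbone (lac promoter/operator, CAP site, and lacZα, lacI, bom and rop fragments) are also annotated. The automated feature table does not call the piggyBac terminal repeats, so their positions cannot be given from the record, although the catalogue entry describes the plasmid as a transposon vector intended for genomic integration, which would require a piggyBac transposase supplied separately.

The vector carries two divergently oriented mammalian units. The inducible unit consists of a third-generation Tet-responsive promoter (TRE3G operators joined to a minimal CMV promoter), followed by a cloning region into which elements are inserted by Golden Gate assembly, with an SV40 polyadenylation signal annotated downstream on the opposite strand. No insert is present in this backbone, and the record does not name the type IIS enzyme used. On the reverse strand, a human EF-1α core promoter constitutively drives a reverse tetracycline transactivator (rtTA3-type, with VP16-derived minimal activation domains) followed by the puromycin N-acetyltransferase gene (pac) and an SV40 poly(A) signal. How the two coding sequences are linked is not annotated.

Because transactivator, selection marker and responsive promoter sit on one integrating element, a single transfection followed by puromycin selection can yield stable lines in which adding doxycycline switches on the cloned element. The vector was deposited as part of a pipeline for mammalian genetic screening.
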