Features (pLannotate 1.2.2; 20 found; start..end, strand, type, name):
      9..257     +  promoter       TRE3GV promoter (fragment): 3rd-generation Tet-responsive promoter that can be activated by binding of Tet-On® 3G, optimized for retroviral and lentiviral vectors
    264..305     +  promoter       tight TRE promoter (fragment): Tet-responsive promoter PTight, consisting of seven tet operator sequences followed by the minimal CMV promoter
    627..761     -  polyA_signal   SV40 poly(A) signal: SV40 polyadenylation signal
   1078..1235    +  CDS            lacZα (fragment): LacZα fragment of β-galactosidase; lacZ fragment
   1241..1340    -  misc_feature   bom (fragment): basis of mobility region from pBR322
   1444..1479    -  CDS            rop (fragment): Rop protein, which maintains plasmids at low copy number; rop
   1575..1679    +  promoter       AmpR promoter: bla
   1680..2540    +  CDS            AmpR: β-lactamase; bla; confers resistance to ampicillin, carbenicillin, and related antibiotics
   2711..3299    +  rep_origin     ori: high-copy-number ColE1/pMB1/pBR322/pUC origin of replication
   3482..3574    +  CDS            lacI (fragment): lac repressor; lacI; The lac repressor binds to the lac operator to inhibit transcription in E. coli. This inhibition can be relieved by adding lactose or isopropyl-β-D-thiogalactopyranoside (IPTG).
   3580..3663    +  CDS            lacI (fragment): lac repressor; lacI; The lac repressor binds to the lac operator to inhibit transcription in E. coli. This inhibition can be relieved by adding lactose or isopropyl-β-D-thiogalactopyranoside (IPTG).
   3676..3697    +  protein_bind   CAP binding site: CAP binding activates transcription in the presence of cAMP. E. coli catabolite activator protein
   3712..3742    +  promoter       lac promoter: promoter for the E. coli lac operon
   3750..3766    +  protein_bind   lac operator: The lac repressor binds to the lac operator to inhibit transcription in E. coli. This inhibition can be relieved by adding lactose or isopropyl-β-D-thiogalactopyranoside (IPTG). lac repressor encoded by lacI
   4054..4135    -  polyA_signal   SV40 poly(A) signal: SV40 polyadenylation signal
   4158..4241    -  CDS            large T antigen (fragment): large T antigen from SV40 (simian virus 40)
   4255..4851    -  CDS            pac: PUAC_STRAD - Protein predicted: Swiss-Prot protein existence level 4. Detoxification of puromycin. From Streptomyces alboniger.
   4924..5034    -  CDS            VP48: 3 tandem repeats of the minimal activation domain of herpes simplex virus VP16 (Cheng et al., 2013)
   4964..5661    -  CDS            rtTA3 (fragment): reverse tetracycline transactivator 3 activates expression from Tet-responsive promoters in the presence of doxycycline
   5714..5925    -  promoter       EF-1α core promoter: core promoter for human elongation factor EF-1α
>Addgene plasmid #175497 | PB-CT3G-ERP2 | addgene full sequence | sequence record 345451 | Addgene NGS Result
ATCACCTCGAGTTTACTCCCTATCAGTGATAGAGAACGTATGAAGAGTTTACTCCCTATCAGTGATAGAG
AACGTATGCAGACTTTACTCCCTATCAGTGATAGAGAACGTATAAGGAGTTTACTCCCTATCAGTGATAG
AGAACGTATGACCAGTTTACTCCCTATCAGTGATAGAGAACGTATCTACAGTTTACTCCCTATCAGTGAT
AGAGAACGTATATCCAGTTTACTCCCTATCAGTGATAGAGAACGTATAAGCTTGCCTATATAAGCAGAGC
TCGTTTAGTGAACCGTCAGATCGCCTGGAGACGCCATCCACGCTGTTTTGACCTCCATAGAAGACACCGG
GACCGATCCAGCCTCCGCGGTGGCGGCATCGGTACCGCCACCCGAGACCATTAATGGGTCTCGTAATGAT
AGGCGTCTTCGAATAATGGAAGACATACTAGTAGACCACCTCCCCTGCGAGCTAAGCTGGACAGCCAATG
ACGGGTAAGAGAGTGACATTTTTCACTAACCTAAGACAGGAGGGCCGTCAGAGCTACTGCCTAATCCAAA
GACGGGTAAAAGTGATAAAAATGTATCACTCCAACCTAAGACAGGCGCAGCTTCCGAGGGATTTGAGATC
CAGACATGATAAGATACATTGATGAGTTTGGACAAACCAAAACTAGAATGCAGTGAAAAAAATGCCTTAT
TTGTGAAATTTGTGATGCTATTGCCTTATTTGTAACCATTATAAGCTGCAATAAACAAGTTTGATATCTA
TAACAAGAAAATATATATATAATAAGTTATCACGTAAGTAGAACATGAAATAACAATATAATTATCGTAT
GAGTTAAATCTTAAAAGTCACGTAAAAGATAATCATGCGTCATTTTGACTCACGCGGTCGTTATAGTTCA
AAATCAGTGACACTTACCGCATTGACAAGCACGCCTCACGGGAGCTCCAAGCGGCGACTGAGATGTCCTA
AATGCACAGCGACGGATTCGCGCTATTTAGAAAGAGAGAGCAATATTTCAAGAATGCATGCGTCAATTTT
ACGCAGACTATCTTTCTAGGGTTAAGAATTCACTGGCCGTCGTTTTACAACGTCGTGACTGGGAAAACCC
TGGCGTTACCCAACTTAATCGCCTTGCAGCACATCCCCCTTTCGCCAGCTGGCGTAATAGCGAAGAGGCC
CGCACCGATCGCCCTTCCCAACAGTTGCGCAGCCTGAATGGCGAATGGCGCCTGATGCGGTATTTTCTCC
TTACGCATCTGTGCGGTATTTCACACCGCATATGGTGCACTCTCAGTACAATCTGCTCTGATGCCGCATA
GTTAAGCCAGCCCCGACACCCGCCAACACCCGCTGACGCGCCCTGACGGGCTTGTCTGCTCCCGGCATCC
GCTTACAGACAAGCTGTGACCATGTCTCCGGGAGCTGCATGTGTCAGAGGTTTTCACCGTCATCACCGAA
ACACGCGAGTTCGAAAGGGCCTCGTGATACGCCTATTTTTATAGGTTAATGTCATGATAATAATGGTTTC
TTAGACGTCAGGTGGCACTTTTCGGGGAAATGTGCGCGGAACCCCTATTTGTTTATTTTTCTAAATACAT
TCAAATATGTATCCGCTCATGAGACAATAACCCTGATAAATGCTTCAATAATATTGAAAAAGGAAGAGTA
TGAGTATTCAACATTTCCGTGTCGCCCTTATTCCCTTTTTTGCGGCATTTTGCCTTCCTGTTTTTGCTCA
CCCAGAAACGCTGGTGAAAGTAAAAGATGCTGAAGATCAGTTGGGTGCACGAGTGGGTTACATCGAACTG
GATCTCAACAGCGGTAAGATCCTTGAGAGTTTTCGCCCCGAAGAACGTTTTCCAATGATGAGCACTTTTA
AAGTTCTGCTATGTGGCGCGGTATTATCCCGTATTGACGCCGGGCAAGAGCAACTCGGTCGCCGCATACA
CTATTCTCAGAATGACTTGGTTGAGTACTCACCAGTCACAGAAAAGCATCTTACGGATGGCATGACAGTA
AGAGAATTATGCAGTGCTGCCATAACCATGAGTGATAACACTGCGGCCAACTTACTTCTGACAACGATCG
GAGGACCGAAGGAGCTAACCGCTTTTTTGCACAACATGGGGGATCATGTAACTCGCCTTGATCGTTGGGA
ACCGGAGCTGAATGAAGCCATACCAAACGACGAGCGTGACACCACGATGCCTGTAGCAATGGCAACAACG
TTGCGCAAACTATTAACTGGCGAACTACTTACTCTAGCTTCCCGGCAACAATTAATAGACTGGATGGAGG
CGGATAAAGTTGCAGGACCACTTCTGCGCTCGGCCCTTCCGGCTGGCTGGTTTATTGCTGATAAATCTGG
AGCCGGTGAGCGTGGTTCACGCGGTATCATTGCAGCACTGGGGCCAGATGGTAAGCCCTCCCGTATCGTA
GTTATCTACACGACGGGGAGTCAGGCAACTATGGATGAACGAAATAGACAGATCGCTGAGATAGGTGCCT
CACTGATTAAGCATTGGTAACTGTCAGACCAAGTTTACTCATATATACTTTAGATTGATTTAAAACTTCA
TTTTTAATTTAAAAGGATCTAGGTGAAGATCCTTTTTGATAATCTCATGACCAAAATCCCTTAACGTGAG
TTTTCGTTCCACTGAGCGTCAGACCCCGTAGAAAAGATCAAAGGATCTTCTTGAGATCCTTTTTTTCTGC
GCGTAATCTGCTGCTTGCAAACAAAAAAACCACCGCTACCAGCGGTGGTTTGTTTGCCGGATCAAGAGCT
ACCAACTCTTTTTCCGAAGGTAACTGGCTTCAGCAGAGCGCAGATACCAAATACTGTTCTTCTAGTGTAG
CCGTAGTTAGGCCACCACTTCAAGAACTCTGTAGCACCGCCTACATACCTCGCTCTGCTAATCCTGTTAC
CAGTGGCTGCTGCCAGTGGCGATAAGTCGTGTCTTACCGGGTTGGACTCAAGACGATAGTTACCGGATAA
GGCGCAGCGGTCGGGCTGAACGGGGGGTTCGTGCACACAGCCCAGCTTGGAGCGAACGACCTACACCGAA
CTGAGATACCTACAGCGTGAGCTATGAGAAAGCGCCACGCTTCCCGAAGGGAGAAAGGCGGACAGGTATC
CGGTAAGCGGCAGGGTCGGAACAGGAGAGCGCACGAGGGAGCTTCCAGGGGGAAACGCCTGGTATCTTTA
TAGTCCTGTCGGGTTTCGCCACCTCTGACTTGAGCGTCGATTTTTGTGATGCTCGTCAGGGGGGCGGAGC
CTATGGAAAAACGCCAGCAACGCGGCCTTTTTACGGTTCCTGGCCTTTTGCTGGCCTTTTGCTCACATGT
TCTTTCCTGCGTTATCCCCTGATTCTGTGGATAACCGTATTACCGCCTTTGAGTGAGCTGATACCGCTCG
CCGCAGCCGAACGACCGAGCGCAGCGAGTCAGTGAGCGAGGAAGCGGATGAGCGCCCAATACGCAAACCG
CCTCTCACCGCGCGTTGGCCGATTCATTAATGCAGCTGGCACGACAGGTTTCCCGACTGGAAAGCGGGCA
GTGAGCGCAACGCAAACCGCCTCTCCCCGCGCGTTGGCCGATTCATTAATGCAGCTGGCACGACAGGTTT
CCCGACTGGAAAGCGGGCAGTGAGCGCAACGCAATTAATGTGAGTTAGCTCACTCATTAGGCACCCCAGG
CTTTACACTTTATGCTTCCGGCTCGTATGTTGTGTGGAATTGTGAGCGGATAACAATTTCACACAGGAAA
CAGCTATGACCATGATTACGCCAAGGTCGACTTAACCCTAGAAAGATAATCATATTGTGACGTACGTTAA
AGATAATCATGCGTAAAATTGACGCATGTGTTTTATCGGTCTGTATATCGAGGTTTATTTATTAATTTGA
ATAGATATTAAGTTTTATTATATTTACACTTACATACTAATAATAAATTCAACAAACAATTTATTTATGT
TTATTTATTTATTAAAAAAAAACAAAAACTCAAAATTTCTTCTATAAAGTAACAAAACTTTTAGCAGTGA
AAAAAATGCTTTATTTGTGAAATTTGTGATGCTATTGCTTTATTTGTAACCATTATAAGCTGCAATAAAC
AAGTTAACAACAACAATTGCATTCATTTTATGTTTCAGGTTCAGGGGGAGGTGTGGGAGGTTTTTTAAAG
CAAGTAAAACCTCTACAAATGTGGTATGGCTGATTATGATCCTCTGGAGATTCATGCGCCAGGTTTTCTG
GTCATGCACCACGTTCGTGGGCCCTCAGGAACCTCCACGTCAGCGGTAACTGTGAAGCCCAGTCGCTCGT
AAAAAGGAAGATTCCGGGGAGCACTGGTTTCGAGGAACGCCGGCACGCCAGCCCGTTCCGCGGCCTCAAC
ACCAGGAAGAACGACAGCGCTTCCCAAACCTTTACCTTGGTGATCTGGGCTGACACCGACAGTGGCAAGA
AACCACGCAGGCTCCTTTGGTCTATGAGGAGCCAGCAAGCCCTCCATTTGCTGTTGTGCCGCCAACCTAC
TCCCTGACAGCTCGGCCATCCGCGGACCTATTTCCGCGAACACTGCGCCGGCTTCGACGCTTTCCGGAGT
AGTCCAGACCGCAACTGCGGCACCATCGTCCGCAACCCAAACTTTACCAATGTCCAGACCCACGCGCGTA
AGAAACAGCTCTTGCAACTCAGTTACCCTCTCTATGTGTCTGTCCGGATCTACGGTATGGCGGGTCGCTG
GATAATCTGCAAATGCTGCGGCAAGTGTTCGGACAGCCCGTGGTACATCGTCACGGGTAGCGAGCCTAAC
AGTGGGCTTATATTCCGTCATGGGGCCGGGGTTCTCCTCCACGTCGCCGGCCTGCTTCAGCAGGCTGAAG
TTGGTGGCGCCGCTGCCCCCGGGGAGCATGTCAAGGTCAAAATCGTCAAGAGCGTCAGCAGGCAGCATAT
CAAGGTCAAAGTCGTCAAGGGCATCGGCTGGGAGCATGTCTAAGTCAAAATCGTCAAGGGCGTCGGTCGG
CCCGCCGCTTTCGCACTTTAGCTGTTTCTCCAGGCCACATATGATTAGTTCCAGGCCGAAAAGGAAGGCA
GGTTCGGCTCCCTGCCGGTCGAACAGCTCAATTGCTTGTTTCAGAAGTGGGGGCATAGAATCGGTGGTAG
GTGTCTCTCTTTCCTCTTTTGCTACTTGATGCTCCTGTTCCTCCAATACGCAGCCCAGTGTAAAGTGGCC
CACGGCGGACAGAGCGTACAGTGCGTTCTCCAGGGAGAAGCCTTGCTGACACAGGAACGCGAGCTGATTT
TCCAGGGTTTCGTACTGTTTCTCTGTTGGGCGGGTGCCGAGATGCACTTTAGCCCCGTCGCGATGTGAGA
GGAGAGCACAGCGGTATGACTTGGCGTTGTTCCGCAGAAAGTCTTGCCATGACTCGCCTTCCAGGGGGCA
GGAGTGGGTATGATGCCTGTCCAGCATCTCGATTGGCAGGGCATCGAGCAGGGCCCGCTTGTTCTTCACG
TGCCAGTACAGGGTAGGCTGCTCAACTCCCAGCTTTTGAGCGAGTTTCCTTGTCGTCAGGCCTTCGATAC
CGACTCCATTGAGTAATTCCAGAGCAGAGTTTATGACTTTGCTCTTGTCCAGTCTAGACATCTTATCGTC
ATCGTCTTTGTAATCCATGGTGGCGGATCCCGCGTCACGACACCTGTGTTCTGGCGGCAAACCCGTTGCG
AAAAAGAACGTTCACGGCGACTACTGCACTTATATACGGTTCTCCCCCACCCTCGGGAAAAAGGCGGAGC
CAGTACACGACATCACTTTCCCAGTTTACCCCGCGCCACCTTCTCTAGGCACCGGTTCAATTGCCGACCC
CTCCCCCCAACTTCTCGGGGACTGTGGGCGATGTGCGCTCTGCCCACTGACGGGCACCGGAGCCACTCGA
GTGGAATT
